Addgene plasmid #158038: pLKO-Cre sgItgb5 v3
Purpose: lenti-viral construct with Cre recombinase and U6 driven sgRNA against mouse Itgb5
Depositing lab: Daniel Schramek. Depositing organization: Sinai Health System. Publication: Rare driver mutations in head and neck squamous cell carcinomas converge on NOTCH signaling. Loganathan SK, Schleicher K, Malik A, Quevedo R, Langille E, Teng K, Oh RH, Rathod B, Tsai R, Samavarchi-Tehrani P, Pugh TJ, Gingras AC, Schramek D. Science. 2020 Mar 13;367(6483):1264-1269. doi: 10.1126/science.aax0902. PubMed 32165588.
Backbone
  Vector backbone: pLKO-Cre stuffer v3
  Vector type: Mammalian Expression
Growth in bacteria
  Bacterial resistance: Ampicillin, 100 μg/mL
  Growth temperature: 30°C
  Growth strain: NEB Stable
  Copy number: Low Copy
Gene/Insert
  Gene/Insert name: Itgb5 sgRNA
  gRNA/shRNA sequence: Itgb5
  Species: M. musculus (mouse)
  Promoter: U6
  Cloning method: Restriction Enzyme; 5′ cloning site BsmBI (destroyed during cloning); 3′ cloning site BsmBI (destroyed during cloning)
  Sequencing primers: 5′ GAGGGCCTATTTCCCATGATTCC
Terms and licenses: Academic/Nonprofit Terms; Industry Terms: Not Available to Industry
How to cite: pLKO-Cre sgItgb5 v3 was a gift from Daniel Schramek (Addgene plasmid # 158038 ; http://n2t.net/addgene:158038 ; RRID:Addgene_158038)
