[The description below was written by a language model from this plasmid's Addgene catalogue record and pLannotate feature annotations shown in this document.]
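Description:
pLKO-Cre sgItgb5 v3 is a third-generation, self-inactivating HIV-1 lentiviral transfer plasmid of about 7.6 kb, built on the pLKO-Cre stuffer v3 backbone, that delivers Cre recombinase together with a single guide RNA against mouse Itgb5 (integrin beta 5). In bacteria it is maintained through a ColE1/pUC-type origin and selected with ampicillin via the bla gene. The catalogue lists it as low copy and propagated in a recombination-deficient strain, which is common practice for LTR-containing plasmids. An f1 origin, an SV40 origin, and remnants of lac/lacZα and T3/T7 promoter sequences are carried over from the cloning backbone.

The viral segment begins with an RSV promoter fused to a truncated 5' LTR, which makes genomic RNA production in packaging cells Tat-independent. It is followed by the Ψ packaging signal with a gag fragment, and the RRE for Rev-dependent nuclear export. It ends in a ΔU3 3' LTR followed by an SV40 polyadenylation signal. Between the LTRs sit two expression units separated by the cPPT/CTS element. The first is a human U6 Pol III promoter driving the Itgb5 spacer fused to the S. pyogenes Cas9 guide scaffold. The spacer was inserted by BsmBI cloning that replaced the stuffer and destroyed both sites. The second is a human PGK promoter driving Cre. No Cas9 gene and no mammalian drug-selection marker are annotated, so editing requires Cas9 supplied by the target cells.

The design suits transduction of cells or tissues carrying loxP-controlled alleles, where Cre recombines those alleles in the same cells that receive the guide. The record does not specify which alleles were used. The associated publication concerns driver mutations in head and neck squamous cell carcinoma.
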