Features (pLannotate 1.2.2; 26 found; start..end, strand, type, name):
    415..507     +  CDS            lacI (fragment): lac repressor; lacI; The lac repressor binds to the lac operator to inhibit transcription in E. coli. This inhibition can be relieved by adding lactose or isopropyl-β-D-thiogalactopyranoside (IPTG).
    520..541     +  protein_bind   CAP binding site: CAP binding activates transcription in the presence of cAMP. E. coli catabolite activator protein
    556..586     +  promoter       lac promoter: promoter for the E. coli lac operon
    594..610     +  protein_bind   lac operator: The lac repressor binds to the lac operator to inhibit transcription in E. coli. This inhibition can be relieved by adding lactose or isopropyl-β-D-thiogalactopyranoside (IPTG). lac repressor encoded by lacI
    655..673     +  promoter       T3 promoter: promoter for bacteriophage T3 RNA polymerase
    701..927     +  promoter       RSV promoter: Rous sarcoma virus enhancer/promoter
    928..1108    +  LTR            5' LTR (truncated): truncated 5' long terminal repeat (LTR) from HIV-1
   1155..1280    +  misc_feature   HIV-1 Ψ: packaging signal of human immunodeficiency virus type 1
   1264..1627    +  CDS            HIV-1 gag (fragment): gag protein from human immunodeficiency virus 1; gag
   1773..2006    +  misc_feature   RRE: The Rev response element (RRE) of HIV-1 allows for Rev-dependent mRNA export from the nucleus to the cytoplasm.
   2383..2483    +  CDS            Rev (fragment): human immunodeficiency virus 1 (HIV-1) Rev protein; rev; enhances nuclear export of unspliced and incompletely spliced viral mRNAs
   2533..2773    +  promoter       U6 promoter: RNA polymerase III promoter for human U6 snRNA
   2803..2878    +  misc_RNA       gRNA scaffold: guide RNA scaffold for the Streptococcus pyogenes CRISPR/Cas9 system
   2926..3043    +  misc_feature   cPPT/CTS: central polypurine tract and central termination sequence of HIV-1
   3092..3602    +  promoter       hPGK promoter: human phosphoglycerate kinase 1 promoter
   3663..4688    +  CDS            cre: RECR_BPP1 - Experimental evidence at protein level: Swiss-Prot protein existence level 1. Catalyzes site-specific recombination between two 34-base- pair LOXP sites. Its role is to maintain the phage genome as a monomeric unit-copy plasmid in the lysogenic state. From Escherichia phage P1 (Bacteriophage P1).
   4702..4770    +  CDS            nef (fragment): NEF_HV1Z2 - Experimental evidence at protein level: Swiss-Prot protein existence level 1. Extracellular Nef protein targets CD4(+) T-lymphocytes for apoptosis by interacting with CXCR4 surface receptors. From Human immunodeficiency virus type 1 group M subtype D (isolate Z2/CDC-Z34) (HIV-1).
   4772..5005    +  LTR            3' LTR (ΔU3): self-inactivating 3' long terminal repeat (LTR) from HIV-1
   5077..5198    +  polyA_signal   SV40 poly(A) signal: SV40 polyadenylation signal
   5238..5373    +  rep_origin     SV40 ori: SV40 origin of replication
   5394..5412    -  promoter       T7 promoter: promoter for bacteriophage T7 RNA polymerase
   5420..5575    +  CDS            lacZα (fragment): LacZα fragment of β-galactosidase; lacZ fragment
   5580..6008    +  rep_origin     f1 ori (sequence partly withheld): f1 bacteriophage origin of replication; arrow indicates direction of (+) strand synthesis
   6061..6165    +  promoter       AmpR promoter: bla
   6166..7026    +  CDS            AmpR: β-lactamase; bla; confers resistance to ampicillin, carbenicillin, and related antibiotics
   7197..232     +  rep_origin     ori (across the origin): high-copy-number ColE1/pMB1/pBR322/pUC origin of replication
>Addgene plasmid #158038 | pLKO-Cre sgItgb5 v3 | addgene full sequence | sequence record 313510 | Addgene NGS Result
GACCTACACCGAACTGAGATACCTACAGCGTGAGCTATGAGAAAGCGCCACGCTTCCCGAAGGGAGAAAG
GCGGACAGGTATCCGGTAAGCGGCAGGGTCGGAACAGGAGAGCGCACGAGGGAGCTTCCAGGGGGAAACG
CCTGGTATCTTTATAGTCCTGTCGGGTTTCGCCACCTCTGACTTGAGCGTCGATTTTTGTGATGCTCGTC
AGGGGGGCGGAGCCTATGGAAAAACGCCAGCAACGCGGCCTTTTTACGGTTCCTGGCCTTTTGCTGGCCT
TTTGCTCACATGTTCTTTCCTGCGTTATCCCCTGATTCTGTGGATAACCGTATTACCGCCTTTGAGTGAG
CTGATACCGCTCGCCGCAGCCGAACGACCGAGCGCAGCGAGTCAGTGAGCGAGGAAGCGGAAGAGCGCCC
AATACGCAAACCGCCTCTCCCCGCGCGTTGGCCGATTCATTAATGCAGCTGGCACGACAGGTTTCCCGAC
TGGAAAGCGGGCAGTGAGCGCAACGCAATTAATGTGAGTTAGCTCACTCATTAGGCACCCCAGGCTTTAC
ACTTTATGCTTCCGGCTCGTATGTTGTGTGGAATTGTGAGCGGATAACAATTTCACACAGGAAACAGCTA
TGACCATGATTACGCCAAGCGCGCAATTAACCCTCACTAAAGGGAACAAAAGCTGGAGCTGCAAGCTTAA
TGTAGTCTTATGCAATACTCTTGTAGTCTTGCAACATGGTAACGATGAGTTAGCAACATGCCTTACAAGG
AGAGAAAAAGCACCGTGCATGCCGATTGGTGGAAGTAAGGTGGTACGATCGTGCCTTATTAGGAAGGCAA
CAGACGGGTCTGACATGGATTGGACGAACCACTGAATTGCCGCATTGCAGAGATATTGTATTTAAGTGCC
TAGCTCGATACATAAACGGGTCTCTCTGGTTAGACCAGATCTGAGCCTGGGAGCTCTCTGGCTAACTAGG
GAACCCACTGCTTAAGCCTCAATAAAGCTTGCCTTGAGTGCTTCAAGTAGTGTGTGCCCGTCTGTTGTGT
GACTCTGGTAACTAGAGATCCCTCAGACCCTTTTAGTCAGTGTGGAAAATCTCTAGCAGTGGCGCCCGAA
CAGGGACTTGAAAGCGAAAGGGAAACCAGAGGAGCTCTCTCGACGCAGGACTCGGCTTGCTGAAGCGCGC
ACGGCAAGAGGCGAGGGGCGGCGACTGGTGAGTACGCCAAAAATTTTGACTAGCGGAGGCTAGAAGGAGA
GAGATGGGTGCGAGAGCGTCAGTATTAAGCGGGGGAGAATTAGATCGCGATGGGAAAAAATTCGGTTAAG
GCCAGGGGGAAAGAAAAAATATAAATTAAAACATATAGTATGGGCAAGCAGGGAGCTAGAACGATTCGCA
GTTAATCCTGGCCTGTTAGAAACATCAGAAGGCTGTAGACAAATACTGGGACAGCTACAACCATCCCTTC
AGACAGGATCAGAAGAACTTAGATCATTATATAATACAGTAGCAACCCTCTATTGTGTGCATCAAAGGAT
AGAGATAAAAGACACCAAGGAAGCTTTAGACAAGATAGAGGAAGAGCAAAACAAAAGTAAGACCACCGCA
CAGCAAGCGGCCGCTGATCTTCAGACCTGGAGGAGGAGATATGAGGGACAATTGGAGAAGTGAATTATAT
AAATATAAAGTAGTAAAAATTGAACCATTAGGAGTAGCACCCACCAAGGCAAAGAGAAGAGTGGTGCAGA
GAGAAAAAAGAGCAGTGGGAATAGGAGCTTTGTTCCTTGGGTTCTTGGGAGCAGCAGGAAGCACTATGGG
CGCAGCGTCAATGACGCTGACGGTACAGGCCAGACAATTATTGTCTGGTATAGTGCAGCAGCAGAACAAT
TTGCTGAGGGCTATTGAGGCGCAACAGCATCTGTTGCAACTCACAGTCTGGGGCATCAAGCAGCTCCAGG
CAAGAATCCTGGCTGTGGAAAGATACCTAAAGGATCAACAGCTCCTGGGGATTTGGGGTTGCTCTGGAAA
ACTCATTTGCACCACTGCTGTGCCTTGGAATGCTAGTTGGAGTAATAAATCTCTGGAACAGATTTGGAAT
CACACGACCTGGATGGAGTGGGACAGAGAAATTAACAATTACACAAGCTTAATACACTCCTTAATTGAAG
AATCGCAAAACCAGCAAGAAAAGAATGAACAAGAATTATTGGAATTAGATAAATGGGCAAGTTTGTGGAA
TTGGTTTAACATAACAAATTGGCTGTGGTATATAAAATTATTCATAATGATAGTAGGAGGCTTGGTAGGT
TTAAGAATAGTTTTTGCTGTACTTTCTATAGTGAATAGAGTTAGGCAGGGATATTCACCATTATCGTTTC
AGACCCACCTCCCAACCCCGAGGGGACCCGACAGGCCCGAAGGAATAGAAGAAGAAGGTGGAGAGAGAGA
CAGAGACAGATCCATTCGATTAGTGAACGGATCTCGACGGTATCGATCACGAGACTAGCCTCGAGCGGCC
GCCCCCTTCACCGAGGGCCTATTTCCCATGATTCCTTCATATTTGCATATACGATACAAGGCTGTTAGAG
AGATAATTGGAATTAATTTGACTGTAAACACAAAGATATTAGTACAAAATACGTGACGTAGAAAGTAATA
ATTTCTTGGGTAGTTTGCAGTTTTAAAATTATGTTTTAAAATGGACTATCATATGCTTACCGTAACTTGA
AAGTATTTCGATTTCTTGGCTTTATATATCTTGTGGAAAGGACGAAACACCGAACCGAGATGCCCCCGAG
GGGTTTTAGAGCTAGAAATAGCAAGTTAAAATAAGGCTAGTCCGTTATCAACTTGAAAAAGTGGCACCGA
GTCGGTGCTTTTTTGAATTCTCGACCTCGAGACAAATGGCAGTATTCATCCACAATTTTAAAAGAAAAGG
GGGGATTGGGGGGTACAGTGCAGGGGAAAGAATAGTAGACATAATAGCAACAGACATACAAACTAAAGAA
TTACAAAAACAAATTACAAAAATTCAAAATTTTCGGGTTTATTACAGGGACAGCAGAGATCCACTTTGGC
CGCGGCTCGAGGGGGTTGGGGTTGCGCCTTTTCCAAGGCAGCCCTGGGTTTGCGCAGGGACGCGGCTGCT
CTGGGCGTGGTTCCGGGAAACGCAGCGGCGCCGACCCTGGGTCTCGCACATTCTTCACGTCCGTTCGCAG
CGTCACCCGGATCTTCGCCGCTACCCTTGTGGGCCCCCCGGCGACGCTTCCTGCTCCGCCCCTAAGTCGG
GAAGGTTCCTTGCGGTTCGCGGCGTGCCGGACGTGACAAACGGAAGCCGCAGGTCTCACTAGTACCCTCG
CAGACGGACAGCGCCAGGGAGCAATGGCAGCGCGCCGACCGCGATGGGCTGTGGCCAATAGCGGCTGCTC
AGCAGGGCGCGCCGAGAGCAGCGGCCGGGAAGGGGCGGTGCGGGAGGCGGGGTGTGGGGCGGTAGTGTGG
GCCCTGTTCCTGCCCGCGCGGTGTTCCGCATTCTGCAAGCCTCCGGAGCGCACGTCGGCAGTCGGCTCCC
TCGTTGACCGAATCACCGACCTCTCTCCCCAGGGGGATCCCGGGTCGACATCAAGCTTGGCCACCATGGT
GCCCAAGAAGAAGAGGAAAGTCTCCAACCTGCTGACTGTGCACCAAAACCTGCCTGCCCTCCCTGTGGAT
GCCACCTCTGATGAAGTCAGGAAGAACCTGATGGACATGTTCAGGGACAGGCAGGCCTTCTCTGAACACA
CCTGGAAGATGCTCCTGTCTGTGTGCAGATCCTGGGCTGCCTGGTGCAAGCTGAACAACAGGAAATGGTT
CCCTGCTGAACCTGAGGATGTGAGGGACTACCTCCTGTACCTGCAAGCCAGAGGCCTGGCTGTGAAGACC
ATCCAACAGCACCTGGGCCAGCTCAACATGCTGCACAGGAGATCTGGCCTGCCTCGCCCTTCTGACTCCA
ATGCTGTGTCCCTGGTGATGAGGAGAATCAGAAAGGAGAATGTGGATGCTGGGGAGAGAGCCAAGCAGGC
CCTGGCCTTTGAACGCACTGACTTTGACCAAGTCAGATCCCTGATGGAGAACTCTGACAGATGCCAGGAC
ATCAGGAACCTGGCCTTCCTGGGCATTGCCTACAACACCCTGCTGCGCATTGCCGAAATTGCCAGAATCA
GAGTGAAGGACATCTCCCGCACCGATGGTGGGAGAATGCTGATCCACATTGGCAGGACCAAGACCCTGGT
GTCCACAGCTGGTGTGGAGAAGGCCCTGTCCCTGGGGGTTACCAAGCTGGTGGAGAGATGGATCTCTGTG
TCTGGTGTGGCTGATGACCCCAACAACTACCTGTTCTGCCGGGTCAGAAAGAATGGTGTGGCTGCCCCTT
CTGCCACCTCCCAACTGTCCACCCGGGCCCTGGAAGGGATCTTTGAGGCCACCCACCGCCTGATCTATGG
TGCCAAGGATGACTCTGGGCAGAGATACCTGGCCTGGTCTGGCCACTCTGCCAGAGTGGGTGCTGCCAGG
GACATGGCCAGGGCTGGTGTGTCCATCCCTGAAATCATGCAGGCTGGTGGCTGGACCAATGTGAACATTG
TGATGAACTACATCAGAAACCTGGACTCTGAGACTGGGGCCATGGTGAGGCTTCTAGAGGATGGGGACTG
AAAATGCATCGGTACCTTTAAGACCAATGACTTACAAGGCAGCTGTAGATCTTAGCCACTTTTTAAAAGA
AAAGGGGGGACTGGAAGGGCTAATTCACTCCCAACGAAGACAAGATCTGCTTTTTGCTTGTACTGGGTCT
CTCTGGTTAGACCAGATCTGAGCCTGGGAGCTCTCTGGCTAACTAGGGAACCCACTGCTTAAGCCTCAAT
AAAGCTTGCCTTGAGTGCTTCAAGTAGTGTGTGCCCGTCTGTTGTGTGACTCTGGTAACTAGAGATCCCT
CAGACCCTTTTAGTCAGTGTGGAAAATCTCTAGCAGTAGTAGTTCATGTCATCTTATTATTCAGTATTTA
TAACTTGCAAAGAAATGAATATCAGAGAGTGAGAGGAACTTGTTTATTGCAGCTTATAATGGTTACAAAT
AAAGCAATAGCATCACAAATTTCACAAATAAAGCATTTTTTTCACTGCATTCTAGTTGTGGTTTGTCCAA
ACTCATCAATGTATCTTATCATGTCTGGCTCTAGCTATCCCGCCCCTAACTCCGCCCATCCCGCCCCTAA
CTCCGCCCAGTTCCGCCCATTCTCCGCCCCATGGCTGACTAATTTTTTTTATTTATGCAGAGGCCGAGGC
CGCCTCGGCCTCTGAGCTATTCCAGAAGTAGTGAGGAGGCTTTTTTGGAGGCCTAGGGACGTACCCAATT
CGCCCTATAGTGAGTCGTATTACGCGCGCTCACTGGCCGTCGTTTTACAACGTCGTGACTGGGAAAACCC
TGGCGTTACCCAACTTAATCGCCTTGCAGCACATCCCCCTTTCGCCAGCTGGCGTAATAGCGAAGAGGCC
CGCACCGATCGCCCTTCCCAACAGTTGCGCAGCCTGAATGGCGAATGGG
[124 nt withheld, positions 5580-5703]
C
[91 nt withheld, positions 5705-5795]
A
[49 nt withheld, positions 5797-5845]
CCTTTGACGTTGGAGTCCACGTTCTTT
[37 nt withheld, positions 5873-5909]
ACCCTATCTCGGTCTATTCTTTTGATTTATAAGGGATTTTGCCGATTTCGGCCTATTGGTTAAAAAATGA
GCTGATTTAACAAAAATTTAACGCGAATTTTAACAAAATATTAACGCTTACAATTTAGGTGGCACTTTTC
GGGGAAATGTGCGCGGAACCCCTATTTGTTTATTTTTCTAAATACATTCAAATATGTATCCGCTCATGAG
ACAATAACCCTGATAAATGCTTCAATAATATTGAAAAAGGAAGAGTATGAGTATTCAACATTTCCGTGTC
GCCCTTATTCCCTTTTTTGCGGCATTTTGCCTTCCTGTTTTTGCTCACCCAGAAACGCTGGTGAAAGTAA
AAGATGCTGAAGATCAGTTGGGTGCACGAGTGGGTTACATCGAACTGGATCTCAACAGCGGTAAGATCCT
TGAGAGTTTTCGCCCCGAAGAACGTTTTCCAATGATGAGCACTTTTAAAGTTCTGCTATGTGGCGCGGTA
TTATCCCGTATTGACGCCGGGCAAGAGCAACTCGGTCGCCGCATACACTATTCTCAGAATGACTTGGTTG
AGTACTCACCAGTCACAGAAAAGCATCTTACGGATGGCATGACAGTAAGAGAATTATGCAGTGCTGCCAT
AACCATGAGTGATAACACTGCGGCCAACTTACTTCTGACAACGATCGGAGGACCGAAGGAGCTAACCGCT
TTTTTGCACAACATGGGGGATCATGTAACTCGCCTTGATCGTTGGGAACCGGAGCTGAATGAAGCCATAC
CAAACGACGAGCGTGACACCACGATGCCTGTAGCAATGGCAACAACGTTGCGCAAACTATTAACTGGCGA
ACTACTTACTCTAGCTTCCCGGCAACAATTAATAGACTGGATGGAGGCGGATAAAGTTGCAGGACCACTT
CTGCGCTCGGCCCTTCCGGCTGGCTGGTTTATTGCTGATAAATCTGGAGCCGGTGAGCGTGGGTCTCGCG
GTATCATTGCAGCACTGGGGCCAGATGGTAAGCCCTCCCGTATCGTAGTTATCTACACGACGGGGAGTCA
GGCAACTATGGATGAACGAAATAGACAGATCGCTGAGATAGGTGCCTCACTGATTAAGCATTGGTAACTG
TCAGACCAAGTTTACTCATATATACTTTAGATTGATTTAAAACTTCATTTTTAATTTAAAAGGATCTAGG
TGAAGATCCTTTTTGATAATCTCATGACCAAAATCCCTTAACGTGAGTTTTCGTTCCACTGAGCGTCAGA
CCCCGTAGAAAAGATCAAAGGATCTTCTTGAGATCCTTTTTTTCTGCGCGTAATCTGCTGCTTGCAAACA
AAAAAACCACCGCTACCAGCGGTGGTTTGTTTGCCGGATCAAGAGCTACCAACTCTTTTTCCGAAGGTAA
CTGGCTTCAGCAGAGCGCAGATACCAAATACTGTTCTTCTAGTGTAGCCGTAGTTAGGCCACCACTTCAA
GAACTCTGTAGCACCGCCTACATACCTCGCTCTGCTAATCCTGTTACCAGTGGCTGCTGCCAGTGGCGAT
AAGTCGTGTCTTACCGGGTTGGACTCAAGACGATAGTTACCGGATAAGGCGCAGCGGTCGGGCTGAACGG
GGGGTTCGTGCACACAGCCCAGCTTGGAGCGAAC
